Addgene plasmid #205680: LHAPVW
Purpose: shRNAmir backbone for RNA interference, with Venus reporter
Depositing lab: Dapeng Wang. Depositing organization: Shandong Medical and Pharmaceutical University. Publication: miR-AB, a miRNA-based shRNA viral toolkit for multicolor-barcoded multiplex RNAi at a single-cell level. Wang D, Xiu J, Zhao J, Luo J. EMBO Rep. 2022 Apr 5;23(4):e53691. doi: 10.15252/embr.202153691. Epub 2022 Feb 24. PubMed 35201651.
Backbone
  Vector backbone: pLVX-Puro
  Backbone manufacturer: Clontech
  Vector type: Lentiviral
Growth in bacteria
  Bacterial resistance: Ampicillin, 100 μg/mL
  Growth temperature: 37°C
  Growth strain: NEB Stable
  Copy number: High Copy
Gene/Insert
  Gene/Insert name: miR-AB
  Species: Synthetic
  Promoter: EH
  Cloning method: Restriction Enzyme; 5′ cloning site BamHI (unknown if destroyed); 3′ cloning site ApaI (unknown if destroyed)
  Sequencing primers: 3′ PGK Reverse: GCCAGAGGCCACTTGTGTAG
Terms and licenses: Academic/Nonprofit Terms; Industry Terms: Not Available to Industry
How to cite: LHAPVW was a gift from Dapeng Wang (Addgene plasmid # 205680 ; http://n2t.net/addgene:205680 ; RRID:Addgene_205680)
