[The description below was written by a language model from this plasmid's Addgene catalogue record and pLannotate feature annotations shown in this document.]
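Description:
LHAPVW is an HIV-1-based lentiviral shRNAmir backbone built on pLVX-Puro and intended for RNA interference in mammalian cells, with a Venus fluorescent reporter marking transduced cells. In bacteria it is maintained through a high-copy ColE1/pUC-type origin and selected with ampicillin via the β-lactamase gene. A remnant of the lac promoter/operator region and an SV40 poly(A) signal sit in the plasmid backbone outside the viral unit.

The viral portion is flanked by HIV-1 LTR sequences and carries the Ψ packaging signal with a gag fragment, the Rev response element for Rev-dependent nuclear export of the genomic RNA, and the cPPT/CTS element that aids nuclear import in target cells. Nef-derived fragments annotated next to each LTR reflect residual viral sequence rather than an expressed gene. Downstream of cPPT, an EF-1α core promoter fused to an HTLV-1 LTR segment forms a composite promoter, which probably corresponds to the "EH" promoter listed in the catalogue. It drives the synthetic miR-AB cassette. Only the 3' miR-30a flanking sequence is recognised in the feature table, and roughly 900 nt between the promoter and that flank are unannotated, so the detailed layout of the miRNA scaffold and its shRNA cloning site is not stated in the record.

A separate mouse PGK promoter then expresses Venus, followed by a WPRE to enhance transcript stability and expression. No puromycin resistance gene is annotated despite the parental backbone name. The associated toolkit is described as enabling multicolour-barcoded, multiplexed knockdown at the single-cell level, with this plasmid serving as the Venus-labelled member.
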