Features (pLannotate 1.2.2; 23 found; start..end, strand, type, name):
    376..633     +  LTR            5' LTR (truncated): truncated 5' long terminal repeat (LTR) from HIV-1
    680..805     +  misc_feature   HIV-1 Ψ: packaging signal of human immunodeficiency virus type 1
    789..1127    +  CDS            HIV-1 gag (fragment): gag protein from human immunodeficiency virus 1; gag
   1302..1535    +  misc_feature   RRE: The Rev response element (RRE) of HIV-1 allows for Rev-dependent mRNA export from the nucleus to the cytoplasm.
   1912..2012    +  CDS            Rev (fragment): human immunodeficiency virus 1 (HIV-1) Rev protein; rev; enhances nuclear export of unspliced and incompletely spliced viral mRNAs
   2027..2142    +  misc_feature   cPPT/CTS: central polypurine tract and central termination sequence of HIV-1 (lacking the first T)
   2184..2395    +  promoter       EF-1α core promoter: core promoter for human elongation factor EF-1α
   2395..2662    +  LTR            5' LTR (truncated): truncated 5' long terminal repeat (LTR) from human T-cell leukemia virus (HTLV) type 1
   3607..3730    +  ncRNA          3' miR-30a: sequence downstream of the 71-nt precursor of the human miR-30a microRNA (Zeng et al., 2002) miRNA
   3744..4243    +  promoter       PGK promoter: mouse phosphoglycerate kinase 1 promoter
   4261..4980    +  CDS            Venus: yellow fluorescent protein (YFP) with fast and efficient maturation (Nagai et al., 2002) mammalian codon-optimized
   4989..5576    +  misc_feature   WPRE: woodchuck hepatitis virus posttranscriptional regulatory element
   5590..5988    +  CDS            nef (fragment): NEF_HV1BR - Experimental evidence at protein level: Swiss-Prot protein existence level 1. Extracellular Nef protein targets CD4(+) T-lymphocytes for apoptosis by interacting with CXCR4 surface receptors (PubMed:14990729). From Human immunodeficiency virus type 1 group M subtype B (isolate BRU/LAI) (HIV-1).
   6036..6293    +  LTR            5' LTR (truncated): truncated 5' long terminal repeat (LTR) from HIV-1
   6446..6462    -  protein_bind   lac operator: The lac repressor binds to the lac operator to inhibit transcription in E. coli. This inhibition can be relieved by adding lactose or isopropyl-β-D-thiogalactopyranoside (IPTG). lac repressor encoded by lacI
   6470..6500    -  promoter       lac promoter: promoter for the E. coli lac operon
   6515..6536    -  protein_bind   CAP binding site: CAP binding activates transcription in the presence of cAMP. E. coli catabolite activator protein
   6549..6641    -  CDS            lacI (fragment): lac repressor; lacI; The lac repressor binds to the lac operator to inhibit transcription in E. coli. This inhibition can be relieved by adding lactose or isopropyl-β-D-thiogalactopyranoside (IPTG).
   6824..7412    -  rep_origin     ori: high-copy-number ColE1/pMB1/pBR322/pUC origin of replication
   7583..8443    -  CDS            AmpR: β-lactamase; bla; confers resistance to ampicillin, carbenicillin, and related antibiotics
   8444..8548    -  promoter       AmpR promoter: bla
   8596..8730    +  polyA_signal   SV40 poly(A) signal: SV40 polyadenylation signal
   8897..328     +  CDS            nef (fragment) (across the origin): NEF_HV1BR - Experimental evidence at protein level: Swiss-Prot protein existence level 1. Extracellular Nef protein targets CD4(+) T-lymphocytes for apoptosis by interacting with CXCR4 surface receptors (PubMed:14990729). From Human immunodeficiency virus type 1 group M subtype B (isolate BRU/LAI) (HIV-1).
>Addgene plasmid #205680 | LHAPVW | addgene full sequence | sequence record 430240 | Addgene NGS Result
GGAAGGGCTAATTCACTCCCAAAGAAGACAAGATATCCTTGATCTGTGGATCTACCACACACAAGGCTAC
TTCCCTGATTAGCAGAACTACACACCAGGGCCAGGGGTCAGATATCCACTGACCTTTGGATGGTGCTACA
AGCTAGTACCAGTTGAGCCAGATAAGGTAGAAGAGGCCAATAAAGGAGAGAACACCAGCTTGTTACACCC
TGTGAGCCTGCATGGGATGGATGACCCGGAGAGAGAAGTGTTAGAGTGGAGGTTTGACAGCCGCCTAGCA
TTTCATCACGTGGCCCGAGAGCTGCATCCGGAGTACTTCAAGAACTGCTGATATCGAGCTTGCTACAAGG
GACTTTCCGCTGGGGACTTTCCAGGGAGGCGTGGCCTGGGCGGGACTGGGGAGTGGCGAGCCCTCAGATC
CTGCATATAAGCAGCTGCTTTTTGCCTGTACTGGGTCTCTCTGGTTAGACCAGATCTGAGCCTGGGAGCT
CTCTGGCTAACTAGGGAACCCACTGCTTAAGCCTCAATAAAGCTTGCCTTGAGTGCTTCAAGTAGTGTGT
GCCCGTCTGTTGTGTGACTCTGGTAACTAGAGATCCCTCAGACCCTTTTAGTCAGTGTGGAAAATCTCTA
GCAGTGGCGCCCGAACAGGGACTTGAAAGCGAAAGGGAAACCAGAGGAGCTCTCTCGACGCAGGACTCGG
CTTGCTGAAGCGCGCACGGCAAGAGGCGAGGGGCGGCGACTGGTGAGTACGCCAAAAATTTTGACTAGCG
GAGGCTAGAAGGAGAGAGATGGGTGCGAGAGCGTCAGTATTAAGCGGGGGAGAATTAGATCGCGATGGGA
AAAAATTCGGTTAAGGCCAGGGGGAAAGAAAAAATATAAATTAAAACATATAGTATGGGCAAGCAGGGAG
CTAGAACGATTCGCAGTTAATCCTGGCCTGTTAGAAACATCAGAAGGCTGTAGACAAATACTGGGACAGC
TACAACCATCCCTTCAGACAGGATCAGAAGAACTTAGATCATTATATAATACAGTAGCAACCCTCTATTG
TGTGCATCAAAGGATAGAGATAAAAGACACCAAGGAAGCTTTAGACAAGATAGAGGAAGAGCAAAACAAA
AGTAAGACCACCGCACAGCAAGCGGCCGGCCGCTGATCTTCAGACCTGGAGGAGGAGATATGAGGGACAA
TTGGAGAAGTGAATTATATAAATATAAAGTAGTAAAAATTGAACCATTAGGAGTAGCACCCACCAAGGCA
AAGAGAAGAGTGGTGCAGAGAGAAAAAAGAGCAGTGGGAATAGGAGCTTTGTTCCTTGGGTTCTTGGGAG
CAGCAGGAAGCACTATGGGCGCAGCGTCAATGACGCTGACGGTACAGGCCAGACAATTATTGTCTGGTAT
AGTGCAGCAGCAGAACAATTTGCTGAGGGCTATTGAGGCGCAACAGCATCTGTTGCAACTCACAGTCTGG
GGCATCAAGCAGCTCCAGGCAAGAATCCTGGCTGTGGAAAGATACCTAAAGGATCAACAGCTCCTGGGGA
TTTGGGGTTGCTCTGGAAAACTCATTTGCACCACTGCTGTGCCTTGGAATGCTAGTTGGAGTAATAAATC
TCTGGAACAGATTTGGAATCACACGACCTGGATGGAGTGGGACAGAGAAATTAACAATTACACAAGCTTA
ATACACTCCTTAATTGAAGAATCGCAAAACCAGCAAGAAAAGAATGAACAAGAATTATTGGAATTAGATA
AATGGGCAAGTTTGTGGAATTGGTTTAACATAACAAATTGGCTGTGGTATATAAAATTATTCATAATGAT
AGTAGGAGGCTTGGTAGGTTTAAGAATAGTTTTTGCTGTACTTTCTATAGTGAATAGAGTTAGGCAGGGA
TATTCACCATTATCGTTTCAGACCCACCTCCCAACCCCGAGGGGACCCGACAGGCCCGAAGGAATAGAAG
AAGAAGGTGGAGAGAGAGACAGAGACAGATCCATTCGATTAGTGAACGGATCTCGACGGTATCGCCTTTA
AAAGAAAAGGGGGGATTGGGGGGTACAGTGCAGGGGAAAGAATAGTAGACATAATAGCAACAGACATACA
AACTAAAGAATTACAAAAACAAATTACAAAAATTCAAAATTTTCGGGTTTATTACAGGGACAGCAGAGAT
CCAGTTTATCGATGGGCAGAGCGCACATCGCCCACAGTCCCCGAGAAGTTGGGGGGAGGGGTCGGCAATT
GAACCGGAGCCTAGAGAAGGTGGCGCGGGGTAAACTGGGAAAGTGATGTCGTGTACTGGCTCCGCCTTTT
TCCCGAGGGTGGGGGAGAACCGTATATAAGTGCAGTAGTCGCCGTGAACGTTCTTTTTCGCAACGGGTTT
GCCGCCAGAACACAGGGCTCGCATCTCTCCTTCACGCGCCCGCCGCCTTACCTGAGGCCGCCATCCACGC
CGGTTGAGTCGCGTTCTGCCGCCTCCCGCCTGTGGTGCCTCCTGAACTACGTCCGCCGTCTAGGTAAGTT
TAGAGCTCAGGTCGAGACCGGGCCTTTGTCCGGCGCTCCCTTGGAGCCTACCTAGACTCAGCCGGCTCTC
CACGCTTTGCCTGACCCTGCTTGCTCAACTCTACGTCTTTGTTTCGTTTTCTGTTCTGCGCCGTTACAGA
TCAGCGCTTCGACTAGGGATAACAGGGTAATTGTTTGAATGAGGCTTCAGTACTTTACAGAATCGTTGCC
TGCACATCTTGGAAACACTTGCTGGGATTACTTCGACTTCTTAACCCAACAGAAGGCTCGAGAAGGTATA
TTGCTGTTGACAGGATCCACATTAACAACTTTAAGTCCAGCAATTTGAGTTAAGGGTGTTGCTCTCAATG
ATTTCACTAATGGTTCAATTTTTAATTTCTTTTCTTCTGGTTCAAAATTCAAGTTTCAAGTGAAAGTGTA
ATATGCACCCATTTCTTTCAATAAATCTTCTAAATAGTCCACTAATGTTTTATTTTGTTTTTTACAAAAT
CAAGCAGCCTCTGCTATCAATATAGAACCTTGTATTCCATCTTTATCTCTAGCTGAGTCATCAATTACAT
ATCCATAACTTTCTTCATAAGCAAAAACAAAATTTAATCCGTTATCTTCTTCTTTAGCAATTTCTCTACC
CATTCATTTCAATCCAGTTAAAGTTTTTACAATCTTAACTCCATATTTTTCCTGAGCGATTCTATCACCC
AAATCACTTGTTACAAAACTTGAATATAGAGCCGGATTTTTTGGAATGCTATTTAAGCGTTTTAGATTTG
ATAATTTTCAATCAATTAAAATTGGTCCTGTTTGATTTCCATCTAATCTTACAAAATGACCATCATGTTT
TATTGCCATTCCAAATCTGTCAGCATCTGGGTCATTCATAATAATAATATCTGCATCATGTTTAATACCA
TATTCAAGCGGTATTTTTCATGCAGGATCAAATTCTGGATTTGGATTTACAACATTTTTCAATGTTTCAT
CTTCAAATGCACGATCTTCACCCTCAATAACGTTATATCCTGATTCACGTAATCTTTTTGGGGTAAATTT
AGTTCCTGTTCCATTAACTGCGCTAAAAATAGGGCCCTGCCTCGGACTTCAAGGGGCTAGAATTCGAGCA
ATTATCTTGTTTACTAAAACTGAATACCTTGCTATCTCTTTGATACATTTTTACAAAGCTGAATTAAAAT
GGTATAAATTAAATCACTTTTTTCAATTCTACCGGGTAGGGGAGGCGCTTTTCCCAAGGCAGTCTGGAGC
ATGCGCTTTAGCAGCCCCGCTGGGCACTTGGCGCTACACAAGTGGCCTCTGGCCTCGCACACATTCCACA
TCCACCGGTAGGCGCCAACCGGCTCCGTTCTTTGGTGGCCCCTTCGCGCCACCTTCTACTCCTCCCCTAG
TCAGGAAGTTCCCCCCCGCCCCGCAGCTCGCGTCGTGCAGGACGTGACAAATGGAAGTAGCACGTCTCAC
TAGTCTCGTGCAGATGGACAGCACCGCTGAGCAATGGAAGCGGGTAGGCCTTTGGGGCAGCGGCCAATAG
CAGCTTTGCTCCTTCGCTTTCTGGGCTCAGAGGCTGGGAAGGGGTGGGTCCGGGGGCGGGCTCAGGGGCG
GGCTCAGGGGCGGGGCGGGCGCCCGAAGGTCCTCCGGAGGCCCGGCATTCTGCACGCTTCAAAAGCGCAC
GTCTGCCGCGCTGTTCTCCTCTTCCTCATCTCCGGGCCTTTCGACCTTTAATTAACCACCATGGTGAGCA
AGGGCGAGGAGCTGTTCACCGGGGTGGTGCCCATCCTGGTCGAGCTGGACGGCGACGTAAACGGCCACAA
GTTCAGCGTGTCCGGCGAGGGCGAGGGCGATGCCACCTACGGCAAGCTGACCCTGAAGCTGATCTGCACC
ACCGGCAAGCTGCCCGTGCCCTGGCCCACCCTCGTGACCACCCTGGGCTACGGCCTGCAGTGCTTCGCCC
GCTACCCCGACCACATGAAGCAGCACGACTTCTTCAAGTCCGCCATGCCCGAAGGCTACGTCCAGGAGCG
CACCATCTTCTTCAAGGACGACGGCAACTACAAGACCCGCGCCGAGGTGAAGTTCGAGGGCGACACCCTG
GTGAACCGCATCGAGCTGAAGGGCATCGACTTCAAGGAGGACGGCAACATCCTGGGGCACAAGCTGGAGT
ACAACTACAACAGCCACAACGTCTATATCACCGCCGACAAGCAGAAGAACGGCATCAAGGCCAACTTCAA
GATCCGCCACAACATCGAGGACGGCGGCGTGCAGCTCGCCGACCACTACCAGCAGAACACCCCCATCGGC
GACGGCCCCGTGCTGCTGCCCGACAACCACTACCTGAGCTACCAGTCCGCCCTGAGCAAAGACCCCAACG
AGAAGCGCGATCACATGGTCCTGCTGGAGTTCGTGACCGCCGCCGGGATCACTCTCGGCATGGACGAGCT
GTACAAGTAAGTTTAAACATCAACCTCTGGATTACAAAATTTGTGAAAGATTGACTGGTATTCTTAACTA
TGTTGCTCCTTTTACGCTATGTGGATACGCTGCTTTAATGCCTTTGTATCATGCTATTGCTTCCCGTATG
GCTTTCATTTTCTCCTCCTTGTATAAATCCTGGTTGCTGTCTCTTTATGAGGAGTTGTGGCCCGTTGTCA
GGCAACGTGGCGTGGTGTGCACTGTGTTTGCTGACGCAACCCCCACTGGTTGGGGCATTGCCACCACCTG
TCAGCTCCTTTCCGGGACTTTCGCTTTCCCCCTCCCTATTGCCACGGCGGAACTCATCGCCGCCTGCCTT
GCCCGCTGCTGGACAGGGGCTCGGCTGTTGGGCACTGACAATTCCGTGGTGTTGTCGGGGAAGCTGACGT
CCTTTCCATGGCTGCTCGCCTGTGTTGCCACCTGGATTCTGCGCGGGACGTCCTTCTGCTACGTCCCTTC
GGCCCTCAATCCAGCGGACCTTCCTTCCCGCGGCCTGCTGCCGGCTCTGCGGCCTCTTCCGCGTCTTCGC
CTTCGCCCTCAGACGAGTCGGATCTCCCTTTGGGCCGCCTCCCCGCCTGGCCTGCAGGGGTACCTTTAAG
ACCAATGACTTACAAGGCAGCTGTAGATCTTAGCCACTTTTTAAAAGAAAAGAGGGGACTGGAAGGGCTA
ATTCACTCCCAACGAAGACAAGATATCCTTGATCTGTGGATCTACCACACACAAGGCTACTTCCCTGATT
AGCAGAACTACACACCAGGGCCAGGGGTCAGATATCCACTGACCTTTGGATGGTGCTACAAGCTAGTACC
AGTTGAGCCAGATAAGGTAGAAGAGGCCAATAAAGGAGAGAACACCAGCTTGTTACACCCTGTGAGCCTG
CATGGGATGGATGACCCGGAGAGAGAAGTGTTAGAGTGGAGGTTTGACAGCCGCCTAGCATTTCATCACG
TGGCCCGAGAGCTGCATCCGGAGTACTTCAAGAACTGCTGATATCGAGCTTGCTACAAGGGACTTTCCGC
TGGGGACTTTCCAGGGAGGCGTGGCCTGGGCGGGACTGGGGAGTGGCGAGCCCTCAGATCCTGCATATAA
GCAGCTGCTTTTTGCCTGTACTGGGTCTCTCTGGTTAGACCAGATCTGAGCCTGGGAGCTCTCTGGCTAA
CTAGGGAACCCACTGCTTAAGCCTCAATAAAGCTTGCCTTGAGTGCTTCAAGTAGTGTGTGCCCGTCTGT
TGTGTGACTCTGGTAACTAGAGATCCCTCAGACCCTTTTAGTCAGTGTGGAAAATCTCTAGCAGTAGTAG
TTCATGTCATCTTATTATTCAGTATTTATAACTTGCAAAGAAATGAATATCAGAGAGTGAGAGGCCTTGA
CATTGCTAGCGTTTTACCGTCGACCTCTAGCTAGAGCTTGGCGTAATCATGGTCATAGCTGTTTCCTGTG
TGAAATTGTTATCCGCTCACAATTCCACACAACATACGAGCCGGAAGCATAAAGTGTAAAGCCTGGGGTG
CCTAATGAGTGAGCTAACTCACATTAATTGCGTTGCGCTCACTGCCCGCTTTCCAGTCGGGAAACCTGTC
GTGCCAGCTGCATTAATGAATCGGCCAACGCGCGGGGAGAGGCGGTTTGCGTATTGGGCGCTCTTCCGCT
TCCTCGCTCACTGACTCGCTGCGCTCGGTCGTTCGGCTGCGGCGAGCGGTATCAGCTCACTCAAAGGCGG
TAATACGGTTATCCACAGAATCAGGGGATAACGCAGGAAAGAACATGTGAGCAAAAGGCCAGCAAAAGGC
CAGGAACCGTAAAAAGGCCGCGTTGCTGGCGTTTTTCCATAGGCTCCGCCCCCCTGACGAGCATCACAAA
AATCGACGCTCAAGTCAGAGGTGGCGAAACCCGACAGGACTATAAAGATACCAGGCGTTTCCCCCTGGAA
GCTCCCTCGTGCGCTCTCCTGTTCCGACCCTGCCGCTTACCGGATACCTGTCCGCCTTTCTCCCTTCGGG
AAGCGTGGCGCTTTCTCATAGCTCACGCTGTAGGTATCTCAGTTCGGTGTAGGTCGTTCGCTCCAAGCTG
GGCTGTGTGCACGAACCCCCCGTTCAGCCCGACCGCTGCGCCTTATCCGGTAACTATCGTCTTGAGTCCA
ACCCGGTAAGACACGACTTATCGCCACTGGCAGCAGCCACTGGTAACAGGATTAGCAGAGCGAGGTATGT
AGGCGGTGCTACAGAGTTCTTGAAGTGGTGGCCTAACTACGGCTACACTAGAAGAACAGTATTTGGTATC
TGCGCTCTGCTGAAGCCAGTTACCTTCGGAAAAAGAGTTGGTAGCTCTTGATCCGGCAAACAAACCACCG
CTGGTAGCGGTGGTTTTTTTGTTTGCAAGCAGCAGATTACGCGCAGAAAAAAAGGATCTCAAGAAGATCC
TTTGATCTTTTCTACGGGGTCTGACGCTCAGTGGAACGAAAACTCACGTTAAGGGATTTTGGTCATGAGA
TTATCAAAAAGGATCTTCACCTAGATCCTTTTAAATTAAAAATGAAGTTTTAAATCAATCTAAAGTATAT
ATGAGTAAACTTGGTCTGACAGTTACCAATGCTTAATCAGTGAGGCACCTATCTCAGCGATCTGTCTATT
TCGTTCATCCATAGTTGCCTGACTCCCCGTCGTGTAGATAACTACGATACGGGAGGGCTTACCATCTGGC
CCCAGTGCTGCAATGATACCGCGAGACCCACGCTCACCGGCTCCAGATTTATCAGCAATAAACCAGCCAG
CCGGAAGGGCCGAGCGCAGAAGTGGTCCTGCAACTTTATCCGCCTCCATCCAGTCTATTAATTGTTGCCG
GGAAGCTAGAGTAAGTAGTTCGCCAGTTAATAGTTTGCGCAACGTTGTTGCCATTGCTACAGGCATCGTG
GTGTCACGCTCGTCGTTTGGTATGGCTTCATTCAGCTCCGGTTCCCAACGATCAAGGCGAGTTACATGAT
CCCCCATGTTGTGCAAAAAAGCGGTTAGCTCCTTCGGTCCTCCGATCGTTGTCAGAAGTAAGTTGGCCGC
AGTGTTATCACTCATGGTTATGGCAGCACTGCATAATTCTCTTACTGTCATGCCATCCGTAAGATGCTTT
TCTGTGACTGGTGAGTACTCAACCAAGTCATTCTGAGAATAGTGTATGCGGCGACCGAGTTGCTCTTGCC
CGGCGTCAATACGGGATAATACCGCGCCACATAGCAGAACTTTAAAAGTGCTCATCATTGGAAAACGTTC
TTCGGGGCGAAAACTCTCAAGGATCTTACCGCTGTTGAGATCCAGTTCGATGTAACCCACTCGTGCACCC
AACTGATCTTCAGCATCTTTTACTTTCACCAGCGTTTCTGGGTGAGCAAAAACAGGAAGGCAAAATGCCG
CAAAAAAGGGAATAAGGGCGACACGGAAATGTTGAATACTCATACTCTTCCTTTTTCAATATTATTGAAG
CATTTATCAGGGTTATTGTCTCATGAGCGGATACATATTTGAATGTATTTAGAAAAATAAACAAATAGGG
GTTCCGCGCACATTTCCCCGAAAAGTGCCACCTGACGTCGACGGATCGGGAGATCAACTTGTTTATTGCA
GCTTATAATGGTTACAAATAAAGCAATAGCATCACAAATTTCACAAATAAAGCATTTTTTTCACTGCATT
CTAGTTGTGGTTTGTCCAAACTCATCAATGTATCTTATCATGTCTGGATCAACTGGATAACTCAAGCTAA
CCAAAATCATCCCAAACTTCCCACCCCATACCCTATTACCACTGCCAATTACCTGTGGTTTCATTTACTC
TAAACCTGTGATTCCTCTGAATTATTTTCATTTTAAAGAAATTGTATTTGTTAAATATGTACTACAAACT
TAGTAGTT
